Addgene plasmid #202882: Salsa-BC41-P1D5
Purpose: Expression of barcoded reporter plasmid for PRESTO-Salsa; EGFP/BC41
Depositing lab: Noah Palm. Depositing organization: Yale University. Publication: Highly multiplexed bioactivity screening reveals human and microbiota metabolome-GPCRome interactions. Chen H, Rosen CE, Gonzalez-Hernandez JA, Song D, Potempa J, Ring AM, Palm NW. Cell. 2023 Jul 6;186(14):3095-3110.e19. doi: 10.1016/j.cell.2023.05.024. Epub 2023 Jun 14. PubMed 37321219.
Backbone
  Vector backbone: pCER206
  Vector type: Mammalian Expression
Growth in bacteria
  Bacterial resistance: Ampicillin, 100 μg/mL
  Growth temperature: 37°C
  Growth strain: DH5alpha
  Copy number: High Copy
Gene/Insert
  Gene/Insert name: EGFP/BC41
  Species: Synthetic
  Insert size (bp): 730
  Promoter: Tet Response Element (TRE)
  Cloning method: Restriction Enzyme; 5′ cloning site BsrGI (not destroyed); 3′ cloning site HindIII (not destroyed)
  Sequencing primers: 5′ Custom primer (GAAGCGCGATCACATGG)
Terms and licenses: Academic/Nonprofit Terms; Industry Terms: Not Available to Industry
How to cite: Salsa-BC41-P1D5 was a gift from Noah Palm (Addgene plasmid # 202882 ; http://n2t.net/addgene:202882 ; RRID:Addgene_202882)
