[The description below was written by a language model from this plasmid's Addgene catalogue record and pLannotate feature annotations shown in this document.]
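Description:
Salsa-BC41-P1D5 is a mammalian expression reporter plasmid built on the pCER206 backbone, one member of a set of barcoded reporters made for PRESTO-Salsa, a highly multiplexed screen of GPCR bioactivity. It is about 5.1 kb and is maintained in E. coli as a high-copy plasmid through a ColE1/pUC-type origin, with selection by ampicillin via the β-lactamase gene and its native promoter. No mammalian selection marker is annotated. Short fragments matching lacI, SV40 large T antigen and an aminoglycoside phosphotransferase appear to be backbone remnants rather than functional genes.

The payload is a synthetic 730 bp EGFP/BC41 insert placed between BsrGI and HindIII sites and driven by a Tet response element. The feature table shows a central block of tetO repeats flanked on one side by a TRE3G-type minimal promoter fragment reading forward into mammalian codon-optimised EGFP, and on the other by a minimal CMV promoter facing the opposite way towards an MCS fragment, a rabbit β-globin intron, a short β-globin coding match and the β-globin poly(A) signal. This layout resembles a bidirectional Tet-responsive cassette, although no coding sequence is annotated on the reverse arm. The barcode (BC41) is not annotated separately; given the insert size and cloning sites, it presumably lies just downstream of EGFP within the transcribed region, ahead of the SV40 poly(A) region, which is annotated in the reverse orientation. In use, a tetracycline-type transactivator released on receptor activation would be expected to induce transcription from the TRE, producing EGFP fluorescence and a barcoded transcript, so that many receptor-specific reporters can be pooled and read out together. The record does not state which receptor is paired with this barcode.
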