Features (pLannotate 1.2.2; 17 found; start..end, strand, type, name):
      2..55      +  CDS            lacI (fragment): lac repressor; lacI; The lac repressor binds to the lac operator to inhibit transcription in E. coli. This inhibition can be relieved by adding lactose or isopropyl-β-D-thiogalactopyranoside (IPTG).
    388..443     -  polyA_signal   β-globin poly(A) signal: rabbit β-globin polyadenylation signal (Gil and Proudfoot, 1987)
    518..640     -  CDS            HBB: HBB_COLGU - Experimental evidence at transcript level: Swiss-Prot protein existence level 2. Involved in oxygen transport from the lung to the various peripheral tissues. From Colobus guereza (Mantled guereza) (Eastern black-and-white colobus monkey).
    644..1216    -  intron         β-globin intron: intron from rabbit β-globin gene
   1312..1343    -  misc_feature   MCS (fragment): pUC18/19 multiple cloning site
   1437..1475    -  promoter       minimal CMV promoter: human cytomegalovirus (CMV) immediate early promoter
   1493..1708    -  protein_bind   tetracycline response element (fragment): contains seven copies of the tetracycline operator tetO tetracycline repressor TetR
   1708..1753    +  promoter       TRE3GV promoter (fragment): 3rd-generation Tet-responsive promoter that can be activated by binding of Tet-On® 3G, optimized for retroviral and lentiviral vectors
   1829..1856    +  misc_feature   MCS (fragment): pBluescript multiple cloning site
   1861..2580    +  CDS            EGFP: the original enhanced GFP (Yang et al., 1996) mammalian codon-optimized
   2589..2613    +  misc_feature   MCS (fragment): pBluescript multiple cloning site
   2627..2761    -  polyA_signal   SV40 poly(A) signal: SV40 polyadenylation signal
   2784..2867    -  CDS            large T antigen (fragment): large T antigen from SV40 (simian virus 40)
   2861..3091    -  CDS            str (fragment): STR_KLEPN - Protein inferred from homology: Swiss-Prot protein existence level 3. The aminoglycoside phosphotransferases achieve inactivation of their antibiotic substrates by phosphorylation. From Klebsiella pneumoniae.
   3210..3314    +  promoter       AmpR promoter: bla
   3315..4175    +  CDS            AmpR: β-lactamase; bla; confers resistance to ampicillin, carbenicillin, and related antibiotics
   4346..4934    +  rep_origin     ori: high-copy-number ColE1/pMB1/pBR322/pUC origin of replication
>Addgene plasmid #202882 | Salsa-BC41-P1D5 | addgene full sequence | sequence record 413424 | Addgene NGS Result
AGCGCCCAATACGCAAACCGCCTCTCCCCGCGCGTTGGCCGATTCATTAATGCAGTCGAGGGATCTCCAT
AAGAGAAGAGGGACAGCTATGACTGGGAGTAGTCAGGAGAGGAGGAAAAATCTGGCTAGTAAAACATGTA
AGGAAAATTTTAGGGATGTTAAAGAAAAAAATAACACAAAACAAAATATAAAAAAAATCTAACCTCAAGT
CAAGGCTTTTCTATGGAATAAGGAATGGACAGCAGGGGGCTGTTTCATATACTGATGACCTCTTTATAGC
CAACCTTTGTTCATGGCAGCCAGCATATGGGCATATGTTGCCAAACTCTAAACCAAATACTCATTCTGAT
GTTTTAAATGATTTGCCCTCCCATATGTCCTTCCGAGTGAGAGACACAAAAAATTCCAACACACTATTGC
AATGAAAATAAATTTCCTTTATTAGCCAGAAGTCAGATGCTCAAGGGGCTTCATGATGTCCCCATAATTT
TTGGCAGAGGGAAAAAGATCGATCTCAGTGGTATTTGTGAGCCAGGGCATTGGCCACACCAGCCACCACC
TTCTGATAGGCAGCCTGCACCTGAGGAGTGAATTCTTTGCCAAAATGATGAGACAGCACAACAACCAGCA
CGTTGCCCAGGAGCTGTAGGAAAGAGAAGAAGGCATGAACATGGTTAGCAGAGGGGCCCGGTTTGGACTC
AGAGTATTTTATCCTCATCTCAAACAGTGTATATCATTGTAACCATAAAGAGAAAGGCAGGATGATGACC
AGGGTGTAGTTGTTTCTACCAATAAGAATATTTCCACGCCAGCCAGAATTTATATGCAGAAATATTCTAC
CTTATCATTTAATTATAACAATTGTTCTCTAAAACTGTGCTGAAGTACAATATAATATACCCTGATTGCC
TTGAAAAAAAAGTGATTAGAGAAAGTACTTACAATCTGACAAATAAACAAAAGTGAATTTAAAAATTCGT
TACAAATGCAAGCTAAAGTTTAACGAAAAAGTTACAGAAAATGAAAAGAAAATAAGAGGAGACAATGGTT
GTCAACAGAGTAGAAAGTGAAAGAAACAAAATTATCATGAGGGTCCATGGTGATACAAGGGACATCTTCC
CATTCTAAACAACACCCTGAAAACTTTGCCCCCTCCATATAACATGAATTTTACAATAGCGAAAAAGAAA
GAACAATCAAGGGTCCCCAAACTCACCCTGAAGTTCTCAGCTCTAGAGATATCGTCGAGGCCGCGCTAGC
GTTTAAACTGTCGACCTTAATTAAGAGATCTGCTCGAGGCGCGTCAGCTGACTAGAGGATCCCCGGGTAC
CGAGCTCGAATTCGGGGCCGCGGAGGCTGGATCGGTCCCGGTGTCTTCTATGGAGGTCAAAACAGCGTGG
ATGGCGTCTCCAGGCGATCTGACGGTTCACTAAACGAGCTCTGCTTATATAGGCCTCCCACCGTACACGC
CTACCTCGACCCGGGTACCGAGCTCGACTTTCACTTTTCTCTATCACTGATAGGGAGTGGTAAACTCGAC
TTTCACTTTTCTCTATCACTGATAGGGAGTGGTAAACTCGACTTTCACTTTTCTCTATCACTGATAGGGA
GTGGTAAACTCGACTTTCACTTTTCTCTATCACTGATAGGGAGTGGTAAACTCGACTTTCACTTTTCTCT
ATCACTGATAGGGAGTGGTAAACTCGACCTATATAAGCAGAGCTCGTTTAGTGAACCGTCAGATCGCCTG
GAGACGCCATCCACGCTGTTTTGACCTCCATAGAAGACACCGGGACCGATCCAGCCTCCGCGGCCCCGAA
TTCCTGCAGCGGCCGCTCTAGAACTAGTGGATCCCCGCGGATGGTGAGCAAGGGCGAGGAGCTGTTCACC
GGGGTGGTGCCCATCCTGGTCGAGCTGGACGGCGACGTAAACGGCCACAAGTTCAGCGTGTCCGGCGAGG
GCGAGGGCGATGCCACCTACGGCAAGCTGACCCTGAAGTTCATCTGCACCACCGGCAAGCTGCCCGTGCC
CTGGCCCACCCTCGTGACCACCCTGACCTACGGCGTGCAGTGCTTCAGCCGCTACCCCGACCACATGAAG
CAGCACGACTTCTTCAAGTCCGCCATGCCCGAAGGCTACGTCCAGGAGCGCACCATCTTCTTCAAGGACG
ACGGCAACTACAAGACCCGCGCCGAGGTGAAGTTCGAGGGCGACACCCTGGTGAACCGCATCGAGCTGAA
GGGCATCGACTTCAAGGAGGACGGCAACATCCTGGGGCACAAGCTGGAGTACAACTACAACAGCCACAAC
GTCTATATCATGGCCGACAAGCAGAAGAACGGCATCAAGGTGAACTTCAAGATCCGCCACAACATCGAGG
ACGGCAGCGTGCAGCTCGCCGACCACTACCAGCAGAACACCCCCATCGGCGACGGCCCCGTGCTGCTGCC
CGACAACCACTACCTGAGCACCCAGTCCGCCCTGAGCAAAGACCCCAACGAGAAGCGCGATCACATGGTC
CTGCTGGAGTTCGTGACCGCCGCCGGGATCACTCTCGGCATGGACGAGCTGTACAAGTAACTTTCAGGAG
GAATTCGATATCAAGCTTGTCGACCTAGTTCTAGAGGATCCAGACATGATAAGATACATTGATGAGTTTG
GACAAACCACAACTAGAATGCAGTGAAAAAAATGCTTTATTTGTGAAATTTGTGATGCTATTGCTTTATT
TGTAACCATTATAAGCTGCAATAAACAAGTTAACAACAACAATTGCATTCATTTTATGTTTCAGGTTCAG
GGGGAGGTGTGGGAGGTTTTTTAAAGCAAGTAAAACCTCTACAAATGTGGTATGGCTGATTATGATCCTG
CAAGCCTCGTCGTCCTGGCCGGACCACGCTATCTGTGCAAGGTCCCCGGCCCCGGACGCGCGCTCCATGA
GCAGAGCGCCCGCCGCCGAGGCGAAGACTCGGGCGGCGCCCTGCCCGTCCCACCAGGTCAACAGGCGGTA
ACCGGCCTCTTCATCGGGAATGCGCGCGACCTTCAGCATCGCCGGCATGTCCCCCTGGCGGACGGGAAGT
ATCCAGCTCGACCAAGCTGGCCGCGTCGAGTGAAGACGAAAGGGCCTCGTGATACGCCTATTTTTATAGG
TTAATGTCATGATAATAATGGTTTCTTAGACGTCAGGTGGCACTTTTCGGGGAAATGTGCGCGGAACCCC
TATTTGTTTATTTTTCTAAATACATTCAAATATGTATCCGCTCATGAGACAATAACCCTGATAAATGCTT
CAATAATATTGAAAAAGGAAGAGTATGAGTATTCAACATTTCCGTGTCGCCCTTATTCCCTTTTTTGCGG
CATTTTGCCTTCCTGTTTTTGCTCACCCAGAAACGCTGGTGAAAGTAAAAGATGCTGAAGATCAGTTGGG
TGCACGAGTGGGTTACATCGAACTGGATCTCAACAGCGGTAAGATCCTTGAGAGTTTTCGCCCCGAAGAA
CGTTTTCCAATGATGAGCACTTTTAAAGTTCTGCTATGTGGCGCGGTATTATCCCGTGTTGACGCCGGGC
AAGAGCAACTCGGTCGCCGCATACACTATTCTCAGAATGACTTGGTTGAGTACTCACCAGTCACAGAAAA
GCATCTTACGGATGGCATGACAGTAAGAGAATTATGCAGTGCTGCCATAACCATGAGTGATAACACTGCG
GCCAACTTACTTCTGACAACGATCGGAGGACCGAAGGAGCTAACCGCTTTTTTGCACAACATGGGGGATC
ATGTAACTCGCCTTGATCGTTGGGAACCGGAGCTGAATGAAGCCATACCAAACGACGAGCGTGACACCAC
GATGCCTGTAGCAATGGCAACAACGTTGCGCAAACTATTAACTGGCGAACTACTTACTCTAGCTTCCCGG
CAACAATTAATAGACTGGATGGAGGCGGATAAAGTTGCAGGACCACTTCTGCGCTCGGCCCTTCCGGCTG
GCTGGTTTATTGCTGATAAATCTGGAGCCGGTGAGCGTGGGTCTCGCGGTATCATTGCAGCACTGGGGCC
AGATGGTAAGCCCTCCCGTATCGTAGTTATCTACACGACGGGGAGTCAGGCAACTATGGATGAACGAAAT
AGACAGATCGCTGAGATAGGTGCCTCACTGATTAAGCATTGGTAACTGTCAGACCAAGTTTACTCATATA
TACTTTAGATTGATTTAAAACTTCATTTTTAATTTAAAAGGATCTAGGTGAAGATCCTTTTTGATAATCT
CATGACCAAAATCCCTTAACGTGAGTTTTCGTTCCACTGAGCGTCAGACCCCGTAGAAAAGATCAAAGGA
TCTTCTTGAGATCCTTTTTTTCTGCGCGTAATCTGCTGCTTGCAAACAAAAAAACCACCGCTACCAGCGG
TGGTTTGTTTGCCGGATCAAGAGCTACCAACTCTTTTTCCGAAGGTAACTGGCTTCAGCAGAGCGCAGAT
ACCAAATACTGTTCTTCTAGTGTAGCCGTAGTTAGGCCACCACTTCAAGAACTCTGTAGCACCGCCTACA
TACCTCGCTCTGCTAATCCTGTTACCAGTGGCTGCTGCCAGTGGCGATAAGTCGTGTCTTACCGGGTTGG
ACTCAAGACGATAGTTACCGGATAAGGCGCAGCGGTCGGGCTGAACGGGGGGTTCGTGCACACAGCCCAG
CTTGGAGCGAACGACCTACACCGAACTGAGATACCTACAGCGTGAGCTATGAGAAAGCGCCACGCTTCCC
GAAGGGAGAAAGGCGGACAGGTATCCGGTAAGCGGCAGGGTCGGAACAGGAGAGCGCACGAGGGAGCTTC
CAGGGGGAAACGCCTGGTATCTTTATAGTCCTGTCGGGTTTCGCCACCTCTGACTTGAGCGTCGATTTTT
GTGATGCTCGTCAGGGGGGCGGAGCCTATGGAAAAACGCCAGCAACGCGGCCTTTTTACGGTTCCTGGCC
TTTTGCTGGCCTTTTGCTCACATGTTCTTTCCTGCGTTATCCCCTGATTCTGTGGATAACCGTATTACCG
CCTTTGAGTGAGCTGATACCGCTCGCCGCAGCCGAACGACCGAGCGCAGCGAGTCAGTGAGCGAGGAAGC
GGAAG
