>Addgene plasmid #202882 | Salsa-BC41-P1D5 | depositor partial sequence | sequence record 393755 | BC41
CTTTCAGGAG
